>Addgene plasmid #60877 | pMAZe | depositor full sequence | sequence record 98109 | pMAZe sequence 11860 bps
AAATTGTAAGCGTTAATATTTTGTTAAAATTCGCGTTAAATTTTTGTTAAATCAGCTCATTTTTTAACCA
ATAGGCCGAAATCGGCAAAATCCCTTATAAATCAAAAGAATAGACCGAGATAGGGT
[37 nt withheld, positions 127-163]
AAAGAACGTGGACTCCAACGTCAAAGG
[49 nt withheld, positions 191-239]
T
[91 nt withheld, positions 241-331]
G
[124 nt withheld, positions 333-456]
CCCATTCGCCATTCAGGCTGCGCAACTGTTGGGAAGGGCGATCGGTGCGGGCCTCTTCGCTATTACGCCA
GCTGGCGAAAGGGGGATGTGCTGCAAGGCGATTAAGTTGGGTAACGCCAGGGTTTTCCCAGTCACGACGT
TGTAAAACGACGGCCAGTGAGCGCGTAGGGATAACAGGGTAATGCGCGCGTAATACGACTCACTATAGGG
CGAATTGGGTACCGGGCCCCCCCTCGAGCAGGGGGATCATCTAATCAAGCACAAATAAGGGGCGTGTAAC
ACAAAAGCCAGCGACCCTTTCCAATGCAAATCAAACTTGCAATTCTTTGCCGTTTTTATCATTTAAGTGT
CGGCTTAAGGTCCACTATCAGATGTAAACAGCCTTATCTAACAAAGGTATCATTACATTCTGAAATTCTC
AGGCATGCAAGCTAGCTTATGACGCACTAGGGAGTGCCACCCTTCCTTTCGCCCTAACTTCGTGATAACT
CGCGCGTTTCACTCAACAGCTGCATCCGCCCTAGTGCTACTGGGAGTTGTAGTATACAAGACGCTTACAG
GCTGAATGTTCTGTCAAGACCCCGCCTCTAGCACTTTGGGAATTCTGGACTTGATGATGTCATGGTTAAT
CCCCGCCCAGTAGAGGCGGCTATATAAAGGGTGGTTAAGGCCCGGTTCGCTCTCTTCCTCACCGGGTCTG
CGGCGAGTTCTAGCTGAAGCTTCCTGCAGGTCGACCGATCCTGAGAACTTCAGGGTGAGTTTGGGGACCC
TTGATTGTTCTTTCTTTTTCGCTATTGTAAAATTCATGTTATATGGAGGGGGCAAAGTTTTCAGGGTGTT
GTTTAGAATGGGAAGATGTCCCTTGTATCACCATGGACCCTCATGATAATTTTGTTTCTTTCACTTTCTA
CTCTGTTGACAACCATTGTCTCCTCTTATTTTCTTTTCATTTTCTGTAACTTTTTCGTTAAACTTTAGCT
TGCATTTGTAACGAATTTTTAAATTCACTTTTGTTTATTTGTCAGATTGTAAGTACTTTCTCTAATCACT
TTTTTTTCAAGGCAATCAGGGTATATTATATTGTACTTCAGCACAGTTTTAGAGAACAATTGTTATAATT
AAATGATAAGGTAGAATATTTCTGCATATAAATTCTGGCTGGCGTGGAAATATTCTTATTGGTAGAAACA
ACTACACCCTGGTCATCATCCTGCCTTTCTCTTTATGGTTACAATGATATACACTGTTTGAGATGAGGAT
AAAATACTCTGAGTCCAAACCGGGCCCCTCTGCTAACCATGTTCATGCCTTCTTCTCTTTCCTACAGCTC
CTGGGCAACGTGCTGGTTGTTGTGCTGTCTCATCATTTTGGCAAAGAATTCCTCGACGGATCCACTAGCT
AGTTCTAGCATAACTTCGTATAGCATACATTATACGAAGTTATCCCAGCTTTCGCGAGCTCGACCGAACA
AACGACCCAACACCCGTGCGTTTTATTCTGTCTTTTTATTGCCGCTCAGCTTTACAGTGACAATGACGGC
TGGCGACTGAATATTAGTGCTTACAGACAGCACTACATATTTTCCGTCGATGTTGAAATCCTTTCTCATA
TGTCACCATAAATATCAAATAATTATAGCAATCATTTACGCGTTAATGGCTAATCGCCATCTTCCAGCAG
GCGCACCATTGCCCCTGTTTCACTATCCAGGTTACGGATATAGTTCATGACAATATTTACATTGGTCCAG
CCACCAGCTTGCATGATCTCCGGTATTGAAACTCCAGCGCGGGCCATATCTCGCGCGGCTCCGACACGGG
CACTGTGTCCAGACCAGGCCAGGTATCTCTGACCAGAGTCATCCTAAAATACACAAACAATTAGAATCAG
TAGTTTAACACATTATACACTTAAAAATTTTATATTTACCTTAGCGCCGTAAATCAATCGATGAGTTGCT
TCAAAAATCCCTTCCAGGGCGCGAGTTGATAGCTGGCTGGTGGCAGATGGCGCGGCAACACCATTTTTTC
TGACCCGGCAAAACAGGTAGTTATTCGGATCATCAGCTACACCAGAGACGGAAATCCATCGCTCGACCAG
TTTAGTTACCCCCAGGCTAAGTGCCTTCTCTACACCTGCGGTGCTAACCAGCGTTTTCGTTCTGCCAATA
TGGATTAACATTCTCCCACCGTCAGTACGTGAGATATCTTTAACCCTGATCCTGGCAATTTCGGCTATAC
GTAACAGGGTGTTATAAGCAATCCCCAGAAATGCCAGATTACGTATATCCTGGCAGCGATCGCTATTTTC
CATGAGTGAACGAACCTGGTCGAAATCAGTGCGTTCGAACGCTAGAGCCTGTTTTGCACGTTCACCGGCA
TCAACGTTTTCTTTTCGGATCCGCCGCATAACCAGTGAAACAGCATTGCTGTCACTTGGTCGTGGCAGCC
CGGACCGACGATGAAGCATGTTTAGCTGGCCCAAATGTTGCTGGATAGTTTTTACTGCCAGACCGCGCGC
CTGAAGATATAGAAGATAATCGCGAACATCTTCAGGTTCTGCGGGAAACCATTTCCGGTTATTCAACTTG
CACCATGCCGCCCACGACCGGCAAACGGACAGAAGCATTTTCCAGGTATGCTCAGAAAACGCCTGGCGAT
CCCTGAACATGTCCATCAGGTTCTTGCGAACCTCATCACTCGTTGCATCGACCGGTAATGCAGGCAAATT
TTGGTGTACGGTCAGTAAATTGGACACCTTCCTCTTCTTCTTGGGCATGGCCGCAGGAAAGCAGAGCCCT
GAAGCTCCCATCACCGGCCAATAAGAGCCAAGCCTGCAGGAAAAAAAAACAATTAGAATTAATTTTATAT
TTATACAATTTATGGTGCAATTGTTTCATTATGAAAGGATTTTTCTAGTCAACAAGTGAAATTCTCTTAA
TAACCAAGTTATTATTAGTTGTACAAGTAAAACGCTAATTTTCTTTTGTAGACAACATTAACACAAATTC
ATTTAGGACATTTGCTAGTATTTATGGTTATTATGCTCATATAAAATAATGTCAGCAACATAAAGTAAAT
GCCCGTCTGTTCATTGCTTTTTTTAAAAATCCTTATTGTGAAAACGGGAAATATAATTTTCTAGTAGACC
TAAAATAAGATGAACATAGGCAGTCCACATGTAAAAAGATTACATATACAAAGTTGATTTTTTGACATTA
AGTACATATAATCTCTATATAATTCTGATTAGCCAATAGAGTACAATATATTGAGACTTACCTTACAGTA
GATTCTTAAATAGAGCGAATAAACACCTCGTCGGGGAAAAAGTCCTGTCAGGCTGCTCTTTTCTTCTTTG
TCAAGTCGCTTCTCTTCGGTTGAGTTTCTCTGCGGTCTCTCTTTCGCCCTTTAAATACAGCAGAGCGCGC
ACCCGTTCAGACTCTACACTGTTCTGGAAGCCTCCAGTGAATTCGACCAATCAAAACACAGCAGGCAGCC
GCGTCACTTCTTCAGCTGTCATTGAGAGGAGCCGCTGAGAGGAATGTAGTGGAGATTTCCAGAGTTTTAC
CGTGAAATTACGCGAAACAGCGGTCAAAAATACAAAGAGATTTAAAATGTTTTTTTTATTTGAGTGTTTT
ATTGTACTTATTGCTGAAATATGTGCGGTTGTGTGATGTGTTGTTTTTCCAGTTGCAATGAATGAACAAA
CTAAAATGATAAAATGTTTGAACGATTCAGTAAAAAAAAATGCAATAAAAAAATCTTGCTGAAATGTTTT
ACACAGTAGCAAAATCGGGCCTGTGGTGTTTTCAGCTACATAGAAGGCAAACCTGTTTTATATAAGCTAA
TAGCTTTGGTCAGATTTGTTTAACGTTTCAACAAAACAAATGGATGTTTACTGTACTATATTGATTGGTT
AAAACCAATACTTTATTCTGGGATTGCAGTCTTAACTATTTTTGTAGTGTTAAAAACAACTTGCTAACTT
GAGAGGTCATGTTTACCCTCAGAGAAATAGGCACAAGTCTCTTTGTTTAATATTGGAGATCATCCTCCTT
GTTCAGTCGTGGTCTGTATTTAATTTTAATGTATATGATTGCCGTAAAAGTGTTAGAAAGTTTACCCTGG
TGCTATGAAATCAATCTGCTGCTTTTGACCCAGTTAGTGTGTCTTTAATCTAACTTAATGAGACCCCAGT
GTGGTCAACAATCAATAGAAACAAAGTGTGTTGTTTTATAACTGTTAACTCCTATTATTTTTTATCTTCT
GTAGCATATAGACAAAACATGCTCGTTCTAATAGTTTAATAAAATTAATTTGATTTTTGGAAATAACCAA
GCGACACCCCTGAAGGATCCACTAGTATGGGCGGTCCTATTGACGTATATGGCGCCTCCCCCATTGACGT
CAATTACGGTAAATGGCCCGCCTGGCTCAATGCCCATTGACGTCAATAGGACCACCCACCATTGACGTCA
ATGGGATGGCTCATTGCCCATTCATATCCGTTCTCACGCCCCCTATTGACGTCAATGACGGTAAATGGCC
CACTTGGCAGTACATCAATATCTATTAATAGTAACTTGGCAAGTACATTACTATTGGAAGTACGCCAGGG
TACATTGGCAGTACTCCCATTGACGTCAATGGCGGTAAATGGCCCGCGATGGCTGCCAAGTACATCCCCA
TTGACGTCAATGGGGAGGGGCAATGACGCAAATGGGCGTTCCATTGACGTAAATGGGCGGTAGGCGTGCC
TAATGGGAGGTCTATATAAGCAATGCTCGTTTAGGGAACCGCCATTCTGCCTGGGGACGTCGGAGCAAGC
TTGATTTAGGTGACACTATAGAATACAAGCTACTTGTTCTTTTTGCAGGATCCCATCGATTCGAATTCAA
GGCCTAGGCTTTTGCAAAGATCGATCAAGAGACAGGATGAGGATCGTTTCGCATGATTGAACAAGATGGA
TTGCACGCAGGTTCTCCGGCCGCTTGGGTGGAGAGGCTATTCGGCTATGACTGGGCACAACAGACAATCG
GCTGCTCTGATGCCGCCGTGTTCCGGCTGTCAGCGCAGGGGCGCCCGGTTCTTTTTGTCAAGACCGACCT
GTCCGGTGCCCTGAATGAACTGCAAGACGAGGCAGCGCGGCTATCGTGGCTGGCCACGACGGGCGTTCCT
TGCGCAGCTGTGCTCGACGTTGTCACTGAAGCGGGAAGGGACTGGCTGCTATTGGGCGAAGTGCCGGGGC
AGGATCTCCTGTCATCTCACCTTGCTCCTGCCGAGAAAGTATCCATCATGGCTGATGCAATGCGGCGGCT
GCATACGCTTGATCCGGCTACCTGCCCATTCGACCACCAAGCGAAACATCGCATCGAGCGAGCACGTACT
CGGATGGAAGCCGGTCTTGTCGATCAGGATGATCTGGACGAAGAGCATCAGGGGCTCGCGCCAGCCGAAC
TGTTCGCCAGGCTCAAGGCGAGCATGCCCGACGGCGAGGATCTCGTCGTGACCCATGGCGATGCCTGCTT
GCCGAATATCATGGTGGAAAATGGCCGCTTTTCTGGATTCATCGACTGTGGCCGGCTGGGTGTGGCGGAC
CGCTATCAGGACATAGCGTTGGCTACCCGTGATATTGCTGAAGAGCTTGGCGGCGAATGGGCTGACCGCT
TCCTCGTGCTTTACGGTATCGCCGCTCCCGATTCGCAGCGCATCGCCTTCTATCGCCTTCTTGACGAGTT
CTTCTGAGCGGGACTCTGGGGTTCGAAATGACCGACCAAGCGACGCCCAACCTGCCATCACGAGATTTCG
ATTCCACCGCCGCCTTCTATGAAAGGTTGGGCTTCGGAATCGTTTTCCGGGACGCCGGCTGGATGATCCT
CCAGCGCGGGGATCTCATGCTGGAGTTCTTCGCCCACCCTAGGGGGAGGCTAACTGAAACACGGAAGGAG
ACAATACCGGAAGGAACCCGCGCTATGACGGCAATAAAAAGACAGAATAAAACGCACGGTGTTGGGTCGT
TTGTTCATAAACGCGGGGTTCGGTCCCAGGGCTGGCACTCTGTCGATACCCCACCGAGACCCCATTGGGG
CCAATACGCCCGCGTTTCTTCCTTTTCCCCACCCCACCCCCCAAGTTCGGGTGAAGGCCCAGGGCTCGCA
GCCAACGTCGGGGCGGCAGGCCCTGCCATAGCCTCAGGTTACTCATATATACTTTAGATTGATTTCCTCT
CGAGCCTCTAGAACTATAGTGAGTCGTATTACGTAGATCCAGACATGATAAGATACATTGATGAGTTTGG
ACAAACCACAACTAGAATGCAGTGAAAAAAATGCTTTATTTGTGAAATTTGTGATGCTATTGCTTTATTT
GTAACCATTATAAGCTGCAATAAACAAGTTAACAACAACAATTGCATTCATTTTATGTTTCAGGTTCAGG
GGGAGGTGTGGGAGGTTTTTTAATTCGCGGCCCTAGTTCTAGGGATAACTTCGTATAGCATACATTATAC
GAAGTTATTTAATCGAATTCCTGCAGCCCATCGAATTCCTGCAGCCCCTAGAGGCTCGAGAGGGATCTAA
GCTGCCTCCTGAAAGATGAAGCTACTGTCTTCTATCGAACAAGCATGCGATATTTGCCGACTTAAAAAGC
TCAAGTGCTCCAAAGAAAAACCGAAGTGCGCCAAGTGTCTGAAGAACAACTGGGAGTGTCGCTACTCTCC
CAAAACCAAAAGGTCTCCGCTGACTAGGGCACATCTGACAGAAGTGGAATCAAGGCTAGAAAGACTGGAA
CAGCTATTTCTACTGATTTTTCCTCGAGAAGACCTTGACATGATTTTGAAAATGGATTCTTTACAGGATA
TAAAAGCATTGTTAACAGGATTATTTGTACAAGATAATGTGAATAAAGATGCCGTCACAGATAGATTGGC
TTCAGTGGAGACTGATATGCCTCTAACATTGAGACAGCATAGAATAAGTGCGACATCATCATCGGAAGAG
AGTAGTAACAAAGGTCAAAGACAGTTGACTGTATCGGGAATTCCCGGGGATCTGGCCCCCCCGACCGATG
TCAGCCTGGGGGACGAGCTCCACTTAGACGGCGAGGACGTGGCGATGGCGCATGCCGACGCGCTAGACGA
TTTCGATCTGGACATGTTGGGGGACGGGGATTCCCCGGGTCCGGGATTTACCCCCCACGACTCCGCCCCC
TACGGCGCTCTGGATATGGCCGACTTCGAGTTTGAGCAGATGTTTACCGATGCCCTTGGAATTGACGAGT
ACGGTGGGTAGGGGGCGCGACCGGACCCGCATCCCCCGTCTGGGTTTTCCCCTCCCGTCCCCGGTTCGTA
TCCACAATAAACACGAGCACATACATTACAAAAACCTGCGGTTGTCGTCTGATTATTTGGTGGATCCAGA
CATGATAAGATACATTGATGAGTTTGGACAAACCACAACTAGAATGCAGTGAAAAAAATGCTTTATTTGT
GAAATTTGTGATGCTATTGCTTTATTTGTAACCATTATAAGCTGCAATAAACAAGTTAACAACAACAATT
GCATTCATTTTATGTTTCAGGTTCAGGGGGAGGTGTGGGAGGTTTTTTAAAGCAAGTAAAACCTCTACAA
ATGTGGTATGGCTGATTATGATCCTCTAGAGCGGCCGGCCGCTCTAGAACTAGTGGATCCAAGCTTGCAT
GCCTGCAGGTCGGAGTACTGTCCTCCGAGCGGAGTACTGTCCTCCGAGCGGAGTACTGTCCTCCGAGCGG
AGTACTGTCCTCCGAGCGGAGTACTGTCCTCCGAGCGGAGACTCTAGAGGGTATATAATGGATCCCATCG
CGTCTCAGCCTCACTTTGAGCTCCTCCACACGAATTCCCCGCCACCTAACAAATGGGTCGGGATCTGTAC
GACGATGACGATAAGGATCCCGCCACGATGGTGAGCAAGGGCGAGGAGGTCATCAAAGAGTTCATGCGCT
TCAAGGTGCGCATGGAGGGCTCCATGAACGGCCACGAGTTCGAGATCGAGGGCGAGGGCGAGGGCCGCCC
CTACGAGGGCACCCAGACCGCCAAGCTGAAGGTGACCAAGGGCGGCCCCCTGCCCTTCGCCTGGGACATC
CTGTCCCCCCAGTTCATGTACGGCTCCAAGGCGTACGTGAAGCACCCCGCCGACATCCCCGATTACAAGA
AGCTGTCCTTCCCCGAGGGCTTCAAGTGGGAGCGCGTGATGAACTTCGAGGACGGCGGTCTGGTGACCGT
GACCCAGGACTCCTCCCTGCAGGACGGCACGCTGATCTACAAGGTGAAGATGCGCGGCACCAACTTCCCC
CCCGACGGCCCCGTAATGCAGAAGAAGACCATGGGCTGGGAGGCCTCCACCGAGCGCCTGTACCCCCGCG
ACGGCGTGCTGAAGGGCGAGATCCACCAGGCCCTGAAGCTGAAGGACGGCGGCCACTACCTGGTGGAGTT
CAAGACCATCTACATGGCCAAGAAGCCCGTGCAACTGCCCGGCTACTACTACGTGGACACCAAGCTGGAC
ATCACCTCCCACAACGAGGACTACACCATCGTGGAACAGTACGAGCGCTCCGAGGGCCGCCACCACCTGT
TCCTGTACGGCATGGACGAGCTGTACAAGCCTAAGAAGAAGAGGAAGGTTTAAAAGGGCGAATTCTGCAG
ATATCCATCACACTGGCGGCCGCTCGAGCATGCATCTAGATAACTGATCATAATCAGCCATACCACATTT
GTAGAGGTTTTACTTGCTTTAAAAAACCTCCCACACCTCCCCCTGAACCTGAAACATAAAATGAATGCAA
TTGTTGTTGTTAACTTGTTTATTGCAGCTTATAATGGTTACAAATAAAGCAATAGCATCACAAATTTCAC
AAATAAAGCATTTTTTTCACTGCATTCTAGTTGTGGTTTGTCCAAACTCATCAATGTATCTTAACGCGTA
AATTGTAAGCGTTAATATTTTGTTAAAATTCGCGTTAAATTTTTGTTAAATCAGCTCATTTTTTAACCAA
TAGGCCGAAATCGGCAAAATCCCTTATAAATCAAAAGAATAGACCGAGATAGGGT
[37 nt withheld, positions 9542-9578]
AAAGAACGTGGACTCCAACGTCAAAGGGCGAAAAACCGTCTATCAGGGCGATGGCCCAGCTTTTGTTCCC
TTTAGTGAGGGTTAATTGCGCGCATTACCCTGTTATCCCTACGCGCTTGGCGTAATCATGGTCATAGCTG
TTTCCTGTGTGAAATTGTTATCCGCTCACAATTCCACACAACATACGAGCCGGAAGCATAAAGTGTAAAG
CCTGGGGTGCCTAATGAGTGAGCTAACTCACATTAATTGCGTTGCGCTCACTGCCCGCTTTCCAGTCGGG
AAACCTGTCGTGCCAGCTGCATTAATGAATCGGCCAACGCGCGGGGAGAGGCGGTTTGCGTATTGGGCGC
TCTTCCGCTTCCTCGCTCACTGACTCGCTGCGCTCGGTCGTTCGGCTGCGGCGAGCGGTATCAGCTCACT
CAAAGGCGGTAATACGGTTATCCACAGAATCAGGGGATAACGCAGGAAAGAACATGTGAGCAAAAGGCCA
GCAAAAGGCCAGGAACCGTAAAAAGGCCGCGTTGCTGGCGTTTTTCCATAGGCTCCGCCCCCCTGACGAG
CATCACAAAAATCGACGCTCAAGTCAGAGGTGGCGAAACCCGACAGGACTATAAAGATACCAGGCGTTTC
CCCCTGGAAGCTCCCTCGTGCGCTCTCCTGTTCCGACCCTGCCGCTTACCGGATACCTGTCCGCCTTTCT
CCCTTCGGGAAGCGTGGCGCTTTCTCATAGCTCACGCTGTAGGTATCTCAGTTCGGTGTAGGTCGTTCGC
TCCAAGCTGGGCTGTGTGCACGAACCCCCCGTTCAGCCCGACCGCTGCGCCTTATCCGGTAACTATCGTC
TTGAGTCCAACCCGGTAAGACACGACTTATCGCCACTGGCAGCAGCCACTGGTAACAGGATTAGCAGAGC
GAGGTATGTAGGCGGTGCTACAGAGTTCTTGAAGTGGTGGCCTAACTACGGCTACACTAGAAGGACAGTA
TTTGGTATCTGCGCTCTGCTGAAGCCAGTTACCTTCGGAAAAAGAGTTGGTAGCTCTTGATCCGGCAAAC
AAACCACCGCTGGTAGCGGTGGTTTTTTTGTTTGCAAGCAGCAGATTACGCGCAGAAAAAAAGGATCTCA
AGAAGATCCTTTGATCTTTTCTACGGGGTCTGACGCTCAGTGGAACGAAAACTCACGTTAAGGGATTTTG
GTCATGAGATTATCAAAAAGGATCTTCACCTAGATCCTTTTAAATTAAAAATGAAGTTTTAAATCAATCT
AAAGTATATATGAGTAAACTTGGTCTGACAGTTACCAATGCTTAATCAGTGAGGCACCTATCTCAGCGAT
CTGTCTATTTCGTTCATCCATAGTTGCCTGACTCCCCGTCGTGTAGATAACTACGATACGGGAGGGCTTA
CCATCTGGCCCCAGTGCTGCAATGATACCGCGAGACCCACGCTCACCGGCTCCAGATTTATCAGCAATAA
ACCAGCCAGCCGGAAGGGCCGAGCGCAGAAGTGGTCCTGCAACTTTATCCGCCTCCATCCAGTCTATTAA
TTGTTGCCGGGAAGCTAGAGTAAGTAGTTCGCCAGTTAATAGTTTGCGCAACGTTGTTGCCATTGCTACA
GGCATCGTGGTGTCACGCTCGTCGTTTGGTATGGCTTCATTCAGCTCCGGTTCCCAACGATCAAGGCGAG
TTACATGATCCCCCATGTTGTGCAAAAAAGCGGTTAGCTCCTTCGGTCCTCCGATCGTTGTCAGAAGTAA
GTTGGCCGCAGTGTTATCACTCATGGTTATGGCAGCACTGCATAATTCTCTTACTGTCATGCCATCCGTA
AGATGCTTTTCTGTGACTGGTGAGTACTCAACCAAGTCATTCTGAGAATAGTGTATGCGGCGACCGAGTT
GCTCTTGCCCGGCGTCAATACGGGATAATACCGCGCCACATAGCAGAACTTTAAAAGTGCTCATCATTGG
AAAACGTTCTTCGGGGCGAAAACTCTCAAGGATCTTACCGCTGTTGAGATCCAGTTCGATGTAACCCACT
CGTGCACCCAACTGATCTTCAGCATCTTTTACTTTCACCAGCGTTTCTGGGTGAGCAAAAACAGGAAGGC
AAAATGCCGCAAAAAAGGGAATAAGGGCGACACGGAAATGTTGAATACTCATACTCTTCCTTTTTCAATA
TTATTGAAGCATTTATCAGGGTTATTGTCTCATGAGCGGATACATATTTGAATGTATTTAGAAAAATAAA
CAAATAGGGGTTCCGCGCACATTTCCCCGAAAAGTGCCACCT
Features (pLannotate 1.2.2; 42 found; start..end, strand, type, name):
     28..456     -  rep_origin     f1 ori (sequence partly withheld): f1 bacteriophage origin of replication; arrow indicates direction of (+) strand synthesis
    461..616     -  CDS            lacZα (fragment): LacZα fragment of β-galactosidase; lacZ fragment
    647..665     +  promoter       T7 promoter: promoter for bacteriophage T7 RNA polymerase
    674..694     -  misc_feature   MCS (fragment): pBluescript multiple cloning site
   1211..1783    +  intron         β-globin intron: intron from rabbit β-globin gene
   1866..1899    +  protein_bind   loxP: Cre-mediated recombination occurs in the 8-bp core sequence (GCATACAT). Cre recombinase
   1922..1970    -  polyA_signal   HSV TK poly(A) signal: herpes simplex virus thymidine kinase polyadenylation signal (Cole and Stacy, 1985)
   2116..2321    -  CDS            Cre (fragment): site-specific recombinase Cre is a site-specific recombinase from bacteriophage P1. Recombination occurs at loxP sequences.
   2320..2385    -  intron         small t intron: SV40 (simian virus 40) small t antigen intron
   2385..3212    -  CDS            Cre (fragment): site-specific recombinase Cre is a site-specific recombinase from bacteriophage P1. Recombination occurs at loxP sequences.
   4822..5255    +  promoter       CMV IE94 promoter (fragment): enhancer/promoter region of simian cytomegalovirus major immediate early transcription unit IE94
   5290..5308    +  promoter       SP6 promoter: promoter for bacteriophage SP6 RNA polymerase
   5356..5374    +  promoter       SV40 promoter (fragment): SV40 early promoter
   5409..6203    +  CDS            NeoR/KanR: aminoglycoside phosphotransferase from Tn5; aph(3')-II (or nptII); confers resistance to neomycin, kanamycin, and G418 (Geneticin®)
   6224..6376    +  CDS            ble (fragment): BLE_KLEPN - Experimental evidence at protein level: Swiss-Prot protein existence level 1. Binding protein with a strong affinity to the bleomycin family of antibiotics. Binds to CL990; an antimitotic-antibiotic compound. From Klebsiella pneumoniae.
   6435..6482    +  polyA_signal   HSV TK poly(A) signal: herpes simplex virus thymidine kinase polyadenylation signal (Cole and Stacy, 1985)
   6700..6717    -  promoter       T7 promoter (fragment): promoter for bacteriophage T7 RNA polymerase
   6722..6856    -  polyA_signal   SV40 poly(A) signal: SV40 polyadenylation signal
   6941..6974    +  protein_bind   loxP: Cre-mediated recombination occurs in the 8-bp core sequence (GCATACAT). Cre recombinase
   6978..6995    -  misc_feature   MCS (fragment): pBluescript multiple cloning site
   6996..7013    -  misc_feature   MCS (fragment): pBluescript multiple cloning site
   7052..7492    +  CDS            GAL4 DNA binding domain: DNA binding domain of the GAL4 transcriptional activator; Saccharomyces cerevisiae GAL4 (truncated)
   7511..7744    +  CDS            VP16 AD: transcriptional activation domain of herpes simplex virus protein VP16 (Triezenberg et al., 1988; Cousens et al., 1989); UL48
   7869..8003    -  polyA_signal   SV40 poly(A) signal: SV40 polyadenylation signal
   8026..8109    -  CDS            large T antigen (fragment): large T antigen from SV40 (simian virus 40)
   8122..8146    +  misc_feature   MCS (fragment): pBluescript multiple cloning site
   8147..8168    -  misc_feature   MCS (fragment): pUC18/19 multiple cloning site
   8167..8261    +  protein_bind   5X UAS: five tandem copies of the "ScaI site" 17-mer CGGAGTACTGTCCTCCG, an upstream activating sequence (UAS) that efficiently binds yeast Gal4 (Webster et al., 1988; Pfeiffer et al., 2010) GAL4
   8271..8288    +  promoter       minP (fragment): minimal TATA-box promoter with low basal activity
   8358..8381    +  CDS            Xpress™ tag: Xpress™ epitope tag, including an enterokinase recognition and cleavage site
   8394..9095    +  CDS            dTomato: dTomato is a basic (constitutively fluorescent) orange fluorescent protein published in 2004, derived from Discosoma sp.. It is reported to be a somewhat slowly-maturing dimer with low acid sensitivity.
   9181..9265    +  CDS            large T antigen (fragment): large T antigen from SV40 (simian virus 40)
   9288..9409    +  polyA_signal   SV40 poly(A) signal: SV40 polyadenylation signal
   9416..9636    -  rep_origin     M13 ori (fragment) (sequence partly withheld): M13 bacteriophage origin of replication; arrow indicates direction of (+) strand synthesis
   9647..9665    -  promoter       T3 promoter: promoter for bacteriophage T3 RNA polymerase
   9731..9753    -  protein_bind   lac operator (fragment): The lac repressor binds to the lac operator to inhibit transcription in E. coli. This inhibition can be relieved by adding lactose or isopropyl-β-D-thiogalactopyranoside (IPTG). lac repressor encoded by lacI
   9757..9787    -  promoter       lac promoter: promoter for the E. coli lac operon
   9802..9823    -  protein_bind   CAP binding site: CAP binding activates transcription in the presence of cAMP. E. coli catabolite activator protein
   9836..9928    -  CDS            lacI (fragment): lac repressor; lacI; The lac repressor binds to the lac operator to inhibit transcription in E. coli. This inhibition can be relieved by adding lactose or isopropyl-β-D-thiogalactopyranoside (IPTG).
  10111..10699   -  rep_origin     ori: high-copy-number ColE1/pMB1/pBR322/pUC origin of replication
  10870..11730   -  CDS            AmpR: β-lactamase; bla; confers resistance to ampicillin, carbenicillin, and related antibiotics
  11731..11835   -  promoter       AmpR promoter: bla
