[The description below was written by a language model from this plasmid's Addgene catalogue record and pLannotate feature annotations shown in this document.]
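Description:
pMAZe is an 11.86 kb zebrafish expression plasmid built on a pBluescript-type (pBSK) backbone and designed as a reporter for lineage tracing and mosaic analysis. It is propagated in E. coli at high copy through the ColE1/pUC origin and selected with ampicillin (AmpR under its own bla promoter). The backbone also retains the f1 origin, lacZα remnants, the lac promoter/operator and flanking T7 and T3 promoters.

The payload combines heat-shock-inducible Cre with a Gal4/UAS readout. Two loxP sites in the same orientation flank a roughly 5 kb cassette. This cassette holds a reverse-strand Cre coding sequence interrupted by an SV40 small t intron and ended by an HSV TK poly(A) signal. The catalogue lists an hsp70l promoter as an insert; it is not annotated in the feature table, but the unannotated stretch adjacent to the start of Cre is where it would be expected. The floxed region also contains a NeoR/KanR gene with a CMV IE94 promoter fragment, SP6 promoter and SV40 promoter fragment upstream, plus polyadenylation signals.

Upstream of the first loxP lies a rabbit β-globin intron preceded by unannotated sequence, and the promoter located there is not identified in the record. Immediately after the second loxP sits Gal4 DNA-binding domain fused to VP16, with SV40 poly(A) sequence annotated downstream. This layout suggests that Cre induction excises the floxed cassette, including Cre itself, and brings Gal4VP16 under the upstream promoter. Gal4VP16 would then activate the 5X UAS/minimal promoter unit driving Xpress-tagged dTomato with an SV40 poly(A), heritably marking recombined cells and their descendants. Gal4VP16 in those clones could in principle also drive other UAS transgenes for mosaic gene-function studies.
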