Addgene plasmid #60877: pMAZe
Purpose: Reporter construct for lineage tracing and mosaic analysis in zebrafish.
Depositing lab: Julian Lewis. Depositing organization: Cancer Research Technology. Publication: MAZe: a tool for mosaic analysis of gene function in zebrafish. Collins RT, Linker C, Lewis J. Nat Methods. 2010 Mar;7(3):219-23. doi: 10.1038/nmeth.1423. Epub 2010 Feb 7. PubMed 20139970.
Backbone
  Vector backbone: pBSK
  Backbone size w/o insert (bp): 3000
  Total vector size (bp): 11860
  Vector type: Zebrafish expression
Growth in bacteria
  Bacterial resistance: Ampicillin, 100 μg/mL
  Growth temperature: 37°C
  Growth strain: DH5alpha
  Copy number: High Copy
Gene/Insert 1
  Gene/Insert name: hsp70l promoter
  GenBank ID: GQ856364
Gene/Insert 2
  Gene/Insert name: Cre
  GenBank ID: GQ856364
Gene/Insert 3
  Gene/Insert name: dTomato
  GenBank ID: GQ856364
Gene/Insert 4
  Gene/Insert name: UAS promoter
  GenBank ID: GQ856364
Gene/Insert 5
  Gene/Insert name: Gal4VP16
  GenBank ID: GQ856364
Terms and licenses: Academic/Nonprofit Terms; Industry Terms: Not Available to Industry
How to cite: pMAZe was a gift from Julian Lewis (Addgene plasmid # 60877 ; http://n2t.net/addgene:60877 ; RRID:Addgene_60877)
