>Addgene plasmid #60877 | pMAZe | addgene partial sequence | sequence record 99603 | CRE-R 5'-gcaaacggacagaagcattt-3'
AACGCCTGGCGATCCCTGAACATGTCCATCAGGTTCTTGCGAACCTCATCACTCGTTGCATCGACCGGTA
ATGCAGGCAAATTTTGGTGTACGGTCAGTAAATTGGACACCTTCCTCTTCTTCTTGGGCATGGCCGCAGG
AAAGCAGAGCCCTGAAGCTCCCATCACCGGCCAATAAGAGCCAAGCCTGCAGGAAAAAAAAACAATTAGA
ATTAATTTTATATTTATACAATTTATGGTGCAATTGTTTCATTATGAAAGGATTTTTCTAGTCAACAAGT
GAAATTCTCTTAATAACCAAGTTATTATTAGTTGTACAAGTAAAACGCTAATTTTCTTTTGTAGACAACA
TTAACACAAATTCATTTAGGACATTTGCTAGTATTTATGGTTATTATGCTCATATAAAATAATGTCAGCA
ACATAAAGTAAATGCCCGTCTGTTCATTGCTTTTTTTAAAAATCCTTATTGTGAAAACGGGAAATATAAT
TTTCTAGTAGACCTAAAATAAGATGAACATAGGCAGTCCACATGTAAAAAGATTACATATACAAAGTTGA
TTTTTTGACATTAAGTACATATAATCTCTATATAATTCTGATTAGCCAATAGAGTACAATATATTGAGAC
TTACCTTACAGTAGATTCTTAAATAGAGCGAATAAACACCTCGTCGGGGAAAAAGTCCTGTCAGGCTGCT
CTTTTCTTCTTTGTCAAGTCGCTTCTCTTCGGTTGAGTTTCTCTGCGGTCTCTCTTTCGCCCTTTAAATA
CAGCAGAGCGCGCACCCGTTCAGACTCTACACTGTTCTGGAAGCCTCCAGTGAATTCGACCAATCAAAAC
ACAGCAGGCAGCCGCGTCACTTCTTCAGCTGTCATTGAGAGGAGCCGCTGAGAGGAATGTAGTGGAGATT
TCCAGAG
