>Addgene plasmid #60877 | pMAZe | addgene partial sequence | sequence record 99604 | T3 5'-GCAATTAACCCTCACTAAAGG-3'
AGGCCCTGAAGCTGAAGGACGGCGGCCACTACCTGGTGGAGTTCAAGACCATCTACATGGCCAAGAAGCC
CGTGCAACTGCCCGGCTACTACTACGTGGACACCAAGCTGGACATCACCTCCCACAACGAGGACTACACC
ATCGTGGAACAGTACGAGCGCTCCGAGGGCCGCCACCACCTGTTCCTGTACGGCATGGACGAGCTGTACA
AGCCTAAGAAGAAGAGGAAGGTTTAAAAGGGCGAATTCTGCAGATATCCATCACACTGGCGGCCGCTCGA
GCATGCATCTAGATAACTGATCATAATCAGCCATACCACATTTGTAGAGGTTTTACTTGCTTTAAAAAAC
CTCCCACACCTCCCCCTGAACCTGAAACATAAAATGAATGCAATTGTTGTTGTTAACTTGTTTATTGCAG
CTTATAATGGTTACAAATAAAGCAATAGCATCACAAATTTCACAAATAAAGCATTTTTTTCACTGCATTC
TAGTTGTGGTTTGTCCAAACTCATCAATGTATCTTAACGCGTAAATTGTAAGCGTTAATATTTTGTTAAA
ATTCGCGTTAAATTTTTGTTAAATCAGCTCATTTTTTAACCAATAGGCCGAAATCGGCAAAATCCCTTAT
AAATCAAAAGAATAGACCGAGATAGGGT
[37 nt withheld, positions 659-695]
AAAGAACGTGGACTCCAACGTCAAAGGGCGAAAAACCGTCTATCA
