>Addgene plasmid #60877 | pMAZe | addgene partial sequence | sequence record 99605 | mCherry-R 5'-TTGGTCACCTTCAGCTTGG-3'
CCGTCCCCGGTTCGTATCCACAATAAACACGAGCACATACATTACAAAAACCTGCGGTTGTCGTCTGATT
ATTTGGTGGATCCAGACATGATAAGATACATTGATGAGTTTGGACAAACCACAACTAGAATGCAGTGAAA
AAAATGCTTTATTTGTGAAATTTGTGATGCTATTGCTTTATTTGTAACCATTATAAGCTGCAATAAACAA
GTTAACAACAACAATTGCATTCATTTTATGTTTCAGGTTCAGGGGGAGGTGTGGGAGGTTTTTTAAAGCA
AGTAAAACCTCTACAAATGTGGTATGGCTGATTATGATCCTCTAGAGCGGCCGGCCGCTCTAGAACTAGT
GGATCCAAGCTTGCATGCCTGCAGGTCGGAGTACTGTCCTCCGAGCGGAGTACTGTCCTCCGAGCGGAGT
ACTGTCCTCCGAGCGGAGTACTGTCCTCCGAGCGGAGTACTGTCCTCCGAGCGGAGACTCTAGAGGGTAT
ATAATGGATCCCATCGCGTCTCAGCCTCACTTTGAGCTCCTCCACACGAATTCCCCGCCACCTAACAAAT
GGGTCGGGATCTGTACGACGATGACGATAAGGATCCCGCCACCATGGTGAGCAAGGGCGAGGAGGTCATC
AAAGAGTTCATGCGCTTCAAGGTGCGCATGGAGGGCTCCATGAACGGCCACGAGTTCGAGATCGAGGGCG
AGGGCGA
