>Addgene plasmid #60877 | pMAZe | addgene partial sequence | sequence record 100382 | GAL4Nterm-R 5'-tcagatgtgccctagtcagc-3'
CTCCCAGTTGTTCTTCAGACACTTGGCGCACTTCGGTTTTTCTTTGGAGCACTTGAGCTTTTTAAGTCGG
CAAATATCGCATGCTTGTTCGATAGAAGACAGTAGCTTCATCTTTCAGGAGGCAGCTTAGATCCCTCTCG
AGCCTCTAGGGGCTGCAGGAATTCGATGGGCTGCAGGAATTCGATTAAATAACTTCGTATAATGTATGCT
ATACGAAGTTATCCCTAGAACTAGGGCCGCGAATTAAAAAACCTCCCACACCTCCCCCTGAACCTGAAAC
ATAAAATGAATGCAATTGTTGTTGTTAACTTGTTTATTGCAGCTTATAATGGTTACAAATAAAGCAATAG
CATCACAAATTTCACAAATAAAGCATTTTTTTCACTGCATTCTAGTTGTGGTTTGTCCAAACTCATCAAT
GTATCTTATCATGTCTGGATCTACGTAATACGACTCACTATAGTTCTAGAGGCTCGAGAGGAAATCAATC
TAAAGTATATATGAGTAACCTGAGGCTATGGCAGGGCCTGCCGCCCCGACGTTGGCTGCGAGCCCTGGGC
CTTCACCCGAACTTGGGGGGTGGGGTGGGGAAAAGGAAGAAACGCGGGCGTATTGGCCCCAATGGGGTCT
CGGTGGGGTATCGACAGAGTGCCAGCCCTGGGACCGAACCCCGCGTTTATGAACAAACGACCCAACACCG
TGCGTTTTATTCTGTCTTTTTATTGCCGTCATAGCGCGGGTTCCTTCCGGTATTGTCTCCTTCCGTGTTT
CAGTTAGCCTCCCCCTAGGGTGGGCGAAGAACTCCAGCATGAGATCCCCGCGCTGGAGGATCATCCAGCC
GGCGTCCCGGAAAACGATTCCGAAGCCCAACCTTTCA
